Addgene plasmid #113544: pGEX-5X-1-MePCE_aa470-689
Purpose: Produces an N-terminal GST-tagged MePCE protein consisting of amino acids 470 - 689.
Depositing lab: Blerta Xhemalce. Depositing organization: University of Texas at Austin. Publication: Crosstalk between the RNA Methylation and Histone-Binding Activities of MePCE Regulates P-TEFb Activation on Chromatin. Shelton SB, Shah NM, Abell NS, Devanathan SK, Mercado M, Xhemalce B. Cell Rep. 2018 Feb 6;22(6):1374-1383. doi: 10.1016/j.celrep.2018.01.028. PubMed 29425494.
Backbone
  Vector backbone: pGEX-5X-1
  Backbone manufacturer: GE Healthcare Life Sciences
  Backbone size w/o insert (bp): 4972
  Vector type: Bacterial Expression
Growth in bacteria
  Bacterial resistance: Ampicillin, 100 μg/mL
  Growth temperature: 37°C
  Growth strain: DH5alpha
  Copy number: High Copy
Gene/Insert
  Gene/Insert name: MePCE
  Species: H. sapiens (human)
  Insert size (bp): 220
  Entrez Gene: MEPCE (a.k.a. BCDIN3)
  Tag / fusion protein: GST (N terminal on backbone)
  Cloning method: Restriction Enzyme; 5′ cloning site unknown (unknown if destroyed)
Terms and licenses: Academic/Nonprofit Terms; Industry Terms: Not Available to Industry
How to cite: pGEX-5X-1-MePCE_aa470-689 was a gift from Blerta Xhemalce (Addgene plasmid # 113544 ; http://n2t.net/addgene:113544 ; RRID:Addgene_113544)
