[The description below was written by a language model from this plasmid's Addgene catalogue record and pLannotate feature annotations shown in this document.]
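Description:
pGEX-5X-1-MePCE_aa470-689 is a bacterial expression plasmid built on the commercial pGEX-5X-1 backbone and designed to produce a C-terminal portion of human MePCE (also known as BCDIN3), residues 470 to 689, fused to an N-terminal glutathione S-transferase tag. It replicates in E. coli from a ColE1/pMB1-type origin, is recorded as high copy, and is selected with ampicillin through the bla (β-lactamase) gene driven by its own promoter. Short remnants of the pBR322 rop and bom regions, a lacZα segment with its lac promoter, operator and CAP site, and a small E. coli yciV fragment are also annotated; these appear to be backbone carry-over rather than functional parts of the expression unit.

Expression is driven by the strong hybrid tac promoter, followed by a lac operator. The plasmid also carries lacI with its own promoter, so the lac repressor it supplies keeps transcription off until IPTG is added. Downstream lies the Schistosoma japonicum GST coding sequence, then a short linker region, then the MEPCE fragment. The annotated MEPCE segment spans about 657 nt, consistent with roughly 220 codons, so the catalogue "insert size" of 220 most likely reflects amino acids rather than base pairs. The insert was introduced by restriction cloning, but the sites used are not recorded.

The GST moiety allows affinity capture of the fusion protein on glutathione resin. This makes the construct suited to purifying recombinant protein or to pull-down and in vitro binding assays. The associated study concerns MePCE's RNA methylation and histone-binding activities in P-TEFb regulation.
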