Features (pLannotate 1.2.2; 17 found; start..end, strand, type, name):
      9..37      +  promoter       tac promoter: strong E. coli promoter; hybrid between the trp and lac UV5 promoters
     45..61      +  protein_bind   lac operator: The lac repressor binds to the lac operator to inhibit transcription in E. coli. This inhibition can be relieved by adding lactose or isopropyl-β-D-thiogalactopyranoside (IPTG). lac repressor encoded by lacI
     84..737     +  CDS            GST26_SCHJA: Experimental evidence at protein level: Swiss-Prot protein existence level 1. GST isoenzymes appear to play a central role in the parasite detoxification system. Other functions are also suspected including a role in increasing the solubility of haematin in the parasite gut. From Schistosoma japonicum (Blood fluke).
    768..1424    +  CDS            MEPCE (fragment): MEPCE_HUMAN - Also known as BCDIN3 From Homo sapiens (Human).
   1472..1511    +  CDS            rop (fragment): Rop protein, which maintains plasmids at low copy number; rop
   1613..1653    +  misc_feature   bom (fragment): basis of mobility region from pBR322
   1758..1862    +  promoter       AmpR promoter: bla
   1863..2723    +  CDS            AmpR: β-lactamase; bla; confers resistance to ampicillin, carbenicillin, and related antibiotics
   2894..3482    +  rep_origin     ori: high-copy-number ColE1/pMB1/pBR322/pUC origin of replication
   3668..3719    -  misc_feature   bom (fragment): basis of mobility region from pBR322
   3726..3803    +  promoter       lacI promoter: lacI
   3804..4886    +  CDS            lacI: lac repressor; lacI; The lac repressor binds to the lac operator to inhibit transcription in E. coli. This inhibition can be relieved by adding lactose or isopropyl-β-D-thiogalactopyranoside (IPTG).
   4899..4920    +  protein_bind   CAP binding site: CAP binding activates transcription in the presence of cAMP. E. coli catabolite activator protein
   4935..4965    +  promoter       lac promoter: promoter for the E. coli lac operon
   4973..4989    +  protein_bind   lac operator: The lac repressor binds to the lac operator to inhibit transcription in E. coli. This inhibition can be relieved by adding lactose or isopropyl-β-D-thiogalactopyranoside (IPTG). lac repressor encoded by lacI
   5009..5182    +  CDS            lacZα: LacZα fragment of β-galactosidase; lacZ fragment
   5446..5562    -  CDS            yciV (fragment): RNAAM_ECOLI - Also known as trpH From Escherichia coli (strain K12).
>Addgene plasmid #113544 | pGEX-5X-1-MePCE_aa470-689 | addgene full sequence | sequence record 217048 | Addgene NGS Result
ATGAGCTGTTGACAATTAATCATCGGCTCGTATAATGTGTGGAATTGTGAGCGGATAACAATTTCACACA
GGAAACAGTATTCATGTCCCCTATACTAGGTTATTGGAAAATTAAGGGCCTTGTGCAACCCACTCGACTT
CTTTTGGAATATCTTGAAGAAAAATATGAAGAGCATTTGTATGAGCGCGATGAAGGTGATAAATGGCGAA
ACAAAAAGTTTGAATTGGGTTTGGAGTTTCCCAATCTTCCTTATTATATTGATGGTGATGTTAAATTAAC
ACAGTCTATGGCCATCATACGTTATATAGCTGACAAGCACAACATGTTGGGTGGTTGTCCAAAAGAGCGT
GCAGAGATTTCAATGCTTGAAGGAGCGGTTTTGGATATTAGATACGGTGTTTCGAGAATTGCATATAGTA
AAGACTTTGAAACTCTCAAAGTTGATTTTCTTAGCAAGCTACCTGAAATGCTGAAAATGTTCGAAGATCG
TTTATGTCATAAAACATATTTAAATGGTGATCATGTAACCCATCCTGACTTCATGTTGTATGACGCTCTT
GATGTTGTTTTATACATGGACCCAATGTGCCTGGATGCGTTCCCAAAATTAGTTTGTTTTAAAAAACGTA
TTGAAGCTATCCCACAAATTGATAAGTACTTGAAATCCAGCAAGTATATAGCATGGCCTTTGCAGGGCTG
GCAAGCCACGTTTGGTGGTGGCGACCATCCTCCAAAATCGGATCTGATCGAAGGTCGTGGGATCCCCGTG
GGCCTGGATATCGATTCCCGGCTCATCCATTCTGCCCGCCAAAACATCCGACACTACCTTTCCGAGGAGC
TGCGTCTCCCACCCCAGACTTTGGAAGGGGACCCGGGGGCAGAGGGTGAGGAAGGGACCACCACCGTTCG
AAAGAGGAGCTGCTTCCCAGCCTCGCTGACTGCCAGCCGGGGTCCCATCGCTGCCCCCCAAGTGCCCTTG
GATGGAGCGGACACATCAGTCTTCCCCAACAATGTTGTCTTCGTCACGGGTAATTATGTGCTGGATCGAG
ATGACCTGGTGGAGGCCCAAACACCTGAGTATGATGTGGTGCTCTGCCTCAGCCTCACCAAGTGGGTGCA
TCTGAACTGGGGAGACGAGGGCCTGAAGCGCATGTTTCGCCGGATCTACCGGCACCTACGCCCTGGGGGC
ATCCTGGTCCTAGAGCCCCAACCCTGGTCGTCGTATGGCAAGAGAAAGACTCTTACAGAAACGATCTACA
AGAACTACTACCGAATCCAATTGAAGCCAGAGCAGTTCAGTTCCTACCTGACATCCCCAGACGTGGGCTT
CTCCAGCTATGAGCTTGTGGCCACACCCCACAACACCTCTAAAGGCTTCCAGCGTCCTGTGTACCTGTTC
CACAAGGCCCGATCCCCCAGCCACGAATTCCCGGGTCGACTCGAGCGGCCGCATCGTGACTGACTGACGA
TCTGCCTCGCGCGTTTCGGTGATGACGGTGAAAACCTCTGACACATGCAGCTCCCGGAGACGGTCACAGC
TTGTCTGTAAGCGGATGCCGGGAGCAGACAAGCCCGTCAGGGCGCGTCAGCGGGTGTTGGCGGGTGTCGG
GGCGCAGCCATGACCCAGTCACGTAGCGATAGCGGAGTGTATAATTCTTGAAGACGAAAGGGCCTCGTGA
TACGCCTATTTTTATAGGTTAATGTCATGATAATAATGGTTTCTTAGACGTCAGGTGGCACTTTTCGGGG
AAATGTGCGCGGAACCCCTATTTGTTTATTTTTCTAAATACATTCAAATATGTATCCGCTCATGAGACAA
TAACCCTGATAAATGCTTCAATAATATTGAAAAAGGAAGAGTATGAGTATTCAACATTTCCGTGTCGCCC
TTATTCCCTTTTTTGCGGCATTTTGCCTTCCTGTTTTTGCTCACCCAGAAACGCTGGTGAAAGTAAAAGA
TGCTGAAGATCAGTTGGGTGCACGAGTGGGTTACATCGAACTGGATCTCAACAGCGGTAAGATCCTTGAG
AGTTTTCGCCCCGAAGAACGTTTTCCAATGATGAGCACTTTTAAAGTTCTGCTATGTGGCGCGGTATTAT
CCCGTGTTGACGCCGGGCAAGAGCAACTCGGTCGCCGCATACACTATTCTCAGAATGACTTGGTTGAGTA
CTCACCAGTCACAGAAAAGCATCTTACGGATGGCATGACAGTAAGAGAATTATGCAGTGCTGCCATAACC
ATGAGTGATAACACTGCGGCCAACTTACTTCTGACAACGATCGGAGGACCGAAGGAGCTAACCGCTTTTT
TGCACAACATGGGGGATCATGTAACTCGCCTTGATCGTTGGGAACCGGAGCTGAATGAAGCCATACCAAA
CGACGAGCGTGACACCACGATGCCTGCAGCAATGGCAACAACGTTGCGCAAACTATTAACTGGCGAACTA
CTTACTCTAGCTTCCCGGCAACAATTAATAGACTGGATGGAGGCGGATAAAGTTGCAGGACCACTTCTGC
GCTCGGCCCTTCCGGCTGGCTGGTTTATTGCTGATAAATCTGGAGCCGGTGAGCGTGGGTCTCGCGGTAT
CATTGCAGCACTGGGGCCAGATGGTAAGCCCTCCCGTATCGTAGTTATCTACACGACGGGGAGTCAGGCA
ACTATGGATGAACGAAATAGACAGATCGCTGAGATAGGTGCCTCACTGATTAAGCATTGGTAACTGTCAG
ACCAAGTTTACTCATATATACTTTAGATTGATTTAAAACTTCATTTTTAATTTAAAAGGATCTAGGTGAA
GATCCTTTTTGATAATCTCATGACCAAAATCCCTTAACGTGAGTTTTCGTTCCACTGAGCGTCAGACCCC
GTAGAAAAGATCAAAGGATCTTCTTGAGATCCTTTTTTTCTGCGCGTAATCTGCTGCTTGCAAACAAAAA
AACCACCGCTACCAGCGGTGGTTTGTTTGCCGGATCAAGAGCTACCAACTCTTTTTCCGAAGGTAACTGG
CTTCAGCAGAGCGCAGATACCAAATACTGTCCTTCTAGTGTAGCCGTAGTTAGGCCACCACTTCAAGAAC
TCTGTAGCACCGCCTACATACCTCGCTCTGCTAATCCTGTTACCAGTGGCTGCTGCCAGTGGCGATAAGT
CGTGTCTTACCGGGTTGGACTCAAGACGATAGTTACCGGATAAGGCGCAGCGGTCGGGCTGAACGGGGGG
TTCGTGCACACAGCCCAGCTTGGAGCGAACGACCTACACCGAACTGAGATACCTACAGCGTGAGCTATGA
GAAAGCGCCACGCTTCCCGAAGGGAGAAAGGCGGACAGGTATCCGGTAAGCGGCAGGGTCGGAACAGGAG
AGCGCACGAGGGAGCTTCCAGGGGGAAACGCCTGGTATCTTTATAGTCCTGTCGGGTTTCGCCACCTCTG
ACTTGAGCGTCGATTTTTGTGATGCTCGTCAGGGGGGCGGAGCCTATGGAAAAACGCCAGCAACGCGGCC
TTTTTACGGTTCCTGGCCTTTTGCTGGCCTTTTGCTCACATGTTCTTTCCTGCGTTATCCCCTGATTCTG
TGGATAACCGTATTACCGCCTTTGAGTGAGCTGATACCGCTCGCCGCAGCCGAACGACCGAGCGCAGCGA
GTCAGTGAGCGAGGAAGCGGAAGAGCGCCTGATGCGGTATTTTCTCCTTACGCATCTGTGCGGTATTTCA
CACCGCATAAATTCCGACACCATCGAATGGCGCAAAACCTTTCGCGGTATGGCATGATAGCGCCCGGAAG
AGAGTCAATTCAGGGTGGTGAATGTGAAACCAGTAACGTTATACGATGTCGCAGAGTATGCCGGTGTCTC
TTATCAGACCGTTTCCCGCGTGGTGAACCAGGCCAGCCACGTTTCTGCGAAAACGCGGGAAAAAGTGGAA
GCGGCGATGGCGGAGCTGAATTACATTCCCAACCGCGTGGCACAACAACTGGCGGGCAAACAGTCGTTGC
TGATTGGCGTTGCCACCTCCAGTCTGGCCCTGCACGCGCCGTCGCAAATTGTCGCGGCGATTAAATCTCG
CGCCGATCAACTGGGTGCCAGCGTGGTGGTGTCGATGGTAGAACGAAGCGGCGTCGAAGCCTGTAAAGCG
GCGGTGCACAATCTTCTCGCGCAACGCGTCAGTGGGCTGATCATTAACTATCCGCTGGATGACCAGGATG
CCATTGCTGTGGAAGCTGCCTGCACTAATGTTCCGGCGTTATTTCTTGATGTCTCTGACCAGACACCCAT
CAACAGTATTATTTTCTCCCATGAAGACGGTACGCGACTGGGCGTGGAGCATCTGGTCGCATTGGGTCAC
CAGCAAATCGCGCTGTTAGCGGGCCCATTAAGTTCTGTCTCGGCGCGTCTGCGTCTGGCTGGCTGGCATA
AATATCTCACTCGCAATCAAATTCAGCCGATAGCGGAACGGGAAGGCGACTGGAGTGCCATGTCCGGTTT
TCAACAAACCATGCAAATGCTGAATGAGGGCATCGTTCCCACTGCGATGCTGGTTGCCAACGATCAGATG
GCGCTGGGCGCAATGCGCGCCATTACCGAGTCCGGGCTGCGCGTTGGTGCGGATATCTCGGTAGTGGGAT
ACGACGATACCGAAGACAGCTCATGTTATATCCCGCCGTTAACCACCATCAAACAGGATTTTCGCCTGCT
GGGGCAAACCAGCGTGGACCGCTTGCTGCAACTCTCTCAGGGCCAGGCGGTGAAGGGCAATCAGCTGTTG
CCCGTCTCACTGGTGAAAAGAAAAACCACCCTGGCGCCCAATACGCAAACCGCCTCTCCCCGCGCGTTGG
CCGATTCATTAATGCAGCTGGCACGACAGGTTTCCCGACTGGAAAGCGGGCAGTGAGCGCAACGCAATTA
ATGTAAGTTAGCTCACTCATTAGGCACCCCAGGCTTTACACTTTATGCTTCCGGCTCGTATGTTGTGTGG
AATTGTGAGCGGATAACAATTTCACACAGGAAACAGCTATGACCATGATTACGGATTCACTGGCCGTCGT
TTTACAACGTCGTGACTGGGAAAACCCTGGCGTTACCCAACTTAATCGCCTTGCAGCACATCCCCCTTTC
GCCAGCTGGCGTAATAGCGAAGAGGCCCGCACCGATCGCCCTTCCCAACAGTTGCGCAGCCTGAATGGCG
AATGGCGCTTTGCCTGGTTTCCGGCACCAGAAGCGGTGCCGGAAAGCTGGCTGGAGTGCGATCTTCCTGA
GGCCGATACTGTCGTCGTCCCCTCAAACTGGCAGATGCACGGTTACGATGCGCCCATCTACACCAACGTG
ACCTATCCCATTACGGTCAATCCGCCGTTTGTTCCCACGGAGAATCCGACGGGTTGTTACTCGCTCACAT
TTAATGTTGATGAAAGCTGGCTACAGGAAGGCCAGACGCGAATTATTTTTGATGGCGTTGGAATTAGCTT
ATCGACTGCACGGTGCACCAATGCTTCTGGCGTCAGGCAGCCATCGGAAGCTGTGGTATGGCTGTGCAGG
TCGTAAATCACTGCATAATTCGTGTCGCTCAAGGCGCACTCCCGTTCTGGATAATGTTTTTTGCGCCGAC
ATCATAACGGTTCTGGCAAATATTCTGAA
